>Addgene plasmid #195762 | pDB-His-MBP-SARM1 | addgene full sequence | sequence record 384751 | Addgene NGS Result
[120 nt withheld, positions 1-120]
C
[91 nt withheld, positions 122-212]
A
[49 nt withheld, positions 214-262]
CCTTTGACGTTGGAGTCCACGTTCTTT
[37 nt withheld, positions 290-326]
ACCCTATCTCGGTCTATTCTTTTGATTTATAAGGGATTTTGCCGATTTCGGCCTATTGGTTAAAAAATGA
GCTGATTTAACAAAAATTTAACGCGAATTTTAACAAAATATTAACGCTTACAATTTAGGTGGCACTTTTC
GGGGAAATGTGCGCGGAACCCCTATTTGTTTATTTTTCTAAATACATTCAAATATGTATCCGCTCATGAA
TTAATTCTTAGAAAAACTCATCGAGCATCAAATGAAACTGCAATTTATTCATATCAGGATTATCAATACC
ATATTTTTGAAAAAGCCGTTTCTGTAATGAAGGAGAAAACTCACCGAGGCAGTTCCATAGGATGGCAAGA
TCCTGGTATCGGTCTGCGATTCCGACTCGTCCAACATCAATACAACCTATTAATTTCCCCTCGTCAAAAA
TAAGGTTATCAAGTGAGAAATCACCATGAGTGACGACTGAATCCGGTGAGAATGGCAAAAGTTTATGCAT
TTCTTTCCAGACTTGTTCAACAGGCCAGCCATTACGCTCGTCATCAAAATCACTCGCATCAACCAAACCG
TTATTCATTCGTGATTGCGCCTGAGCGAGACGAAATACGCGATCGCTGTTAAAAGGACAATTACAAACAG
GAATCGAATGCAACCGGCGCAGGAACACTGCCAGCGCATCAACAATATTTTCACCTGAATCAGGATATTC
TTCTAATACCTGGAATGCTGTTTTCCCGGGGATCGCAGTGGTGAGTAACCATGCATCATCAGGAGTACGG
ATAAAATGCTTGATGGTCGGAAGAGGCATAAATTCCGTCAGCCAGTTTAGTCTGACCATCTCATCTGTAA
CATCATTGGCAACGCTACCTTTGCCATGTTTCAGAAACAACTCTGGCGCATCGGGCTTCCCATACAATCG
ATAGATTGTCGCACCTGATTGCCCGACATTATCGCGAGCCCATTTATACCCATATAAATCAGCATCCATG
TTGGAATTTAATCGCGGCCTAGAGCAAGACGTTTCCCGTTGAATATGGCTCATAACACCCCTTGTATTAC
TGTTTATGTAAGCAGACAGTTTTATTGTTCATGACCAAAATCCCTTAACGTGAGTTTTCGTTCCACTGAG
CGTCAGACCCCGTAGAAAAGATCAAAGGATCTTCTTGAGATCCTTTTTTTCTGCGCGTAATCTGCTGCTT
GCAAACAAAAAAACCACCGCTACCAGCGGTGGTTTGTTTGCCGGATCAAGAGCTACCAACTCTTTTTCCG
AAGGTAACTGGCTTCAGCAGAGCGCAGATACCAAATACTGTCCTTCTAGTGTAGCCGTAGTTAGGCCACC
ACTTCAAGAACTCTGTAGCACCGCCTACATACCTCGCTCTGCTAATCCTGTTACCAGTGGCTGCTGCCAG
TGGCGATAAGTCGTGTCTTACCGGGTTGGACTCAAGACGATAGTTACCGGATAAGGCGCAGCGGTCGGGC
TGAACGGGGGGTTCGTGCACACAGCCCAGCTTGGAGCGAACGACCTACACCGAACTGAGATACCTACAGC
GTGAGCTATGAGAAAGCGCCACGCTTCCCGAAGGGAGAAAGGCGGACAGGTATCCGGTAAGCGGCAGGGT
CGGAACAGGAGAGCGCACGAGGGAGCTTCCAGGGGGAAACGCCTGGTATCTTTATAGTCCTGTCGGGTTT
CGCCACCTCTGACTTGAGCGTCGATTTTTGTGATGCTCGTCAGGGGGGCGGAGCCTATGGAAAAACGCCA
GCAACGCGGCCTTTTTACGGTTCCTGGCCTTTTGCTGGCCTTTTGCTCACATGTTCTTTCCTGCGTTATC
CCCTGATTCTGTGGATAACCGTATTACCGCCTTTGAGTGAGCTGATACCGCTCGCCGCAGCCGAACGACC
GAGCGCAGCGAGTCAGTGAGCGAGGAAGCGGAAGAGCGCCTGATGCGGTATTTTCTCCTTACGCATCTGT
GCGGTATTTCACACCGCAATGGTGCACTCTCAGTACAATCTGCTCTGATGCCGCATAGTTAAGCCAGTAT
ACACTCCGCTATCGCTACGTGACTGGGTCATGGCTGCGCCCCGACACCCGCCAACACCCGCTGACGCGCC
CTGACGGGCTTGTCTGCTCCCGGCATCCGCTTACAGACAAGCTGTGACCGTCTCCGGGAGCTGCATGTGT
CAGAGGTTTTCACCGTCATCACCGAAACGCGCGAGGCAGCTGCGGTAAAGCTCATCAGCGTGGTCGTGAA
GCGATTCACAGATGTCTGCCTGTTCATCCGCGTCCAGCTCGTTGAGTTTCTCCAGAAGCGTTAATGTCTG
GCTTCTGATAAAGCGGGCCATGTTAAGGGCGGTTTTTTCCTGTTTGGTCACTGATGCCTCCGTGTAAGGG
GGATTTCTGTTCATGGGGGTAATGATACCGATGAAACGAGAGAGGATGCTCACGATACGGGTTACTGATG
ATGAACATGCCCGGTTACTGGAACGTTGTGAGGGTAAACAACTGGCGGTATGGATGCGGCGGGACCAGAG
AAAAATCACTCAGGGTCAATGCCAGCGCTTCGTTAATACAGATGTAGGTGTTCCACAGGGTAGCCAGCAG
CATCCTGCGATGCAGATCCGGAACATAATGGTGCAGGGCGCTGACTTCCGCGTTTCCAGACTTTACGAAA
CACGGAAACCGAAGACCATTCATGTTGTTGCTCAGGTCGCAGACGTTTTGCAGCAGCAGTCGCTTCACGT
TCGCTCGCGTATCGGTGATTCATTCTGCTAACCAGTAAGGCAACCCCGCCAGCCTAGCCGGGTCCTCAAC
GACAGGAGCACGATCATGCGCACCCGTGGGGCCGCCATGCCGGCGATAATGGCCTGCTTCTCGCCGAAAC
GTTTGGTGGCGGGACCAGTGACGAAGGCTTGAGCGAGGGCGTGCAAGATTCCGAATACCGCAAGCGACAG
GCCGATCATCGTCGCGCTCCAGCGAAAGCGGTCCTCGCCGAAAATGACCCAGAGCGCTGCCGGCACCTGT
CCTACGAGTTGCATGATAAAGAAGACAGTCATAAGTGCGGCGACGATAGTCATGCCCCGCGCCCACCGGA
AGGAGCTGACTGGGTTGAAGGCTCTCAAGGGCATCGGTCGAGATCCCGGTGCCTAATGAGTGAGCTAACT
TACATTAATTGCGTTGCGCTCACTGCCCGCTTTCCAGTCGGGAAACCTGTCGTGCCAGCTGCATTAATGA
ATCGGCCAACGCGCGGGGAGAGGCGGTTTGCGTATTGGGCGCCAGGGTGGTTTTTCTTTTCACCAGTGAG
ACGGGCAACAGCTGATTGCCCTTCACCGCCTGGCCCTGAGAGAGTTGCAGCAAGCGGTCCACGCTGGTTT
GCCCCAGCAGGCGAAAATCCTGTTTGATGGTGGTTAACGGCGGGATATAACATGAGCTGTCTTCGGTATC
GTCGTATCCCACTACCGAGATATCCGCACCAACGCGCAGCCCGGACTCGGTAATGGCGCGCATTGCGCCC
AGCGCCATCTGATCGTTGGCAACCAGCATCGCAGTGGGAACGATGCCCTCATTCAGCATTTGCATGGTTT
GTTGAAAACCGGACATGGCACTCCAGTCGCCTTCCCGTTCCGCTATCGGCTGAATTTGATTGCGAGTGAG
ATATTTATGCCAGCCAGCCAGACGCAGACGCGCCGAGACAGAACTTAATGGGCCCGCTAACAGCGCGATT
TGCTGGTGACCCAATGCGACCAGATGCTCCACGCCCAGTCGCGTACCGTCTTCATGGGAGAAAATAATAC
TGTTGATGGGTGTCTGGTCAGAGACATCAAGAAATAACGCCGGAACATTAGTGCAGGCAGCTTCCACAGC
AATGGCATCCTGGTCATCCAGCGGATAGTTAATGATCAGCCCACTGACGCGTTGCGCGAGAAGATTGTGC
ACCGCCGCTTTACAGGCTTCGACGCCGCTTCGTTCTACCATCGACACCACCACGCTGGCACCCAGTTGAT
CGGCGCGAGATTTAATCGCCGCGACAATTTGCGACGGCGCGTGCAGGGCCAGACTGGAGGTGGCAACGCC
AATCAGCAACGACTGTTTGCCCGCCAGTTGTTGTGCCACGCGGTTGGGAATGTAATTCAGCTCCGCCATC
GCCGCTTCCACTTTTTCCCGCGTTTTCGCAGAAACGTGGCTGGCCTGGTTCACCACGCGGGAAACGGTCT
GATAAGAGACACCGGCATACTCTGCGACATCGTATAACGTTACTGGTTTCACATTCACCACCCTGAATTG
ACTCTCTTCCGGGCGCTATCATGCCATACCGCGAAAGGTTTTGCGCCATTCGATGGTGTCCGGGATCTCG
ACGCTCTCCCTTATGCGACTCCTGCATTAGGAAGCAGCCCAGTAGTAGGTTGAGGCCGTTGAGCACCGCC
GCCGCAAGGAATGGTGCATGCAAGGAGATGGCGCCCAACAGTCCCCCGGCCACGGGGCCTGCCACCATAC
CCACGCCGAAACAAGCGCTCATGAGCCCGAAGTGGCGAGCCCGATCTTCCCCATCGGTGATGTCGGCGAT
ATAGGCGCCAGCAACCGCACCTGTGGCGCCGGTGATGCCGGCCACGATGCGTCCGGCGTAGAGGATCGAG
ATCTCGATCCCGCGAAATTAATACGACTCACTATAGGGGAATTGTGAGCGGATAACAATTCCCCTCTAGA
AATAATTTTGTTTAACTTTAAGAAGGAGATATACCATGGGCAGCAGCCATCATCATCATCATCACGGTAC
CAAAACTGAAGAAGGTAAACTGGTAATCTGGATTAACGGCGATAAAGGCTATAACGGTCTCGCTGAAGTC
GGTAAGAAATTCGAGAAAGATACCGGAATTAAAGTCACCGTTGAGCATCCGGATAAACTGGAAGAGAAAT
TCCCACAGGTTGCGGCAACTGGCGATGGCCCTGACATTATCTTCTGGGCACACGACCGCTTTGGTGGCTA
CGCTCAATCTGGCCTGTTGGCTGAAATCACCCCGGACAAAGCGTTCCAGGACAAGCTGTATCCGTTTACC
TGGGATGCCGTACGTTACAACGGCAAGCTGATTGCTTACCCGATCGCTGTTGAAGCGTTATCGCTGATTT
ATAACAAAGATCTGCTGCCGAACCCGCCAAAAACCTGGGAAGAGATCCCGGCGCTGGATAAAGAACTGAA
AGCGAAAGGTAAGAGCGCGCTGATGTTCAACCTGCAAGAACCGTACTTCACCTGGCCGCTGATTGCTGCT
GACGGGGGTTATGCGTTCAAGTATGAAAACGGCAAGTACGACATTAAAGACGTGGGCGTGGATAACGCTG
GCGCGAAAGCGGGTCTGACCTTCCTGGTTGACCTGATTAAAAACAAACACATGAATGCAGACACCGATTA
CTCCATCGCAGAAGCTGCCTTTAATAAAGGCGAAACAGCGATGACCATCAACGGCCCGTGGGCATGGTCC
AACATCGACACCAGCAAAGTGAATTATGGTGTAACGGTACTGCCGACCTTCAAGGGTCAACCATCCAAAC
CGTTCGTTGGCGTGCTGAGCGCAGGTATTAACGCCGCCAGTCCGAACAAAGAGCTGGCAAAAGAGTTCCT
CGAAAACTATCTGCTGACTGATGAAGGTCTGGAAGCGGTTAATAAAGACAAACCGCTGGGTGCCGTAGCG
CTGAAGTCTTACGAGGAAGAGTTGGCGAAAGATCCACGTATTGCCGCCACCATGGAAAACGCCCAGAAAG
GTGAAATCATGCCGAACATCCCGCAGATGTCCGCTTTCTGGTATGCCGTGCGTACTGCGGTGATCAACGC
CGCCAGCGGTCGTCAGACTGTCGATGAAGCCCTGAAAGACGCGCAGACTGGTACCGATTACGATATCCCA
ACGACCGAAAACCTTTACTTCCAGGGCCATATGTCGGGCCCACGGCCGGGCGCCGAGCGGCTGGCGGTGC
CTGGGCCAGATGGGGGCGGTGGCACGGGCCCATGGTGGGCTGCGGGTGGCCGCGGGCCCCGCGAAGTGTC
GCCGGGGGCAGGCACCGAGGTGCAGGACGCCCTGGAGCGCGCGCTGCCGGAGCTGCAGCAGGCCTTGTCC
GCGCTGAAGCAGGCGGGCGGCGCGCGGGCCGTGGGCGCCGGCCTGGCCGAGGTCTTCCAACTGGTGGAGG
AGGCCTGGCTGCTGCCGGCCGTGGGCCGCGAGGTAGCCCAGGGTCTGTGCGACGCCATCCGCCTCGATGG
CGGCCTCGACCTGCTGTTGCGGCTGCTGCAGGCGCCGGAGTTGGAGACGCGTGTGCAGGCCGCGCGCCTG
CTGGAGCAGATCCTGGTGGCTGAGAACCGAGACCGCGTGGCGCGCATTGGGCTGGGCGTGATCCTGAACC
TGGCGAAGGAACGCGAACCCGTAGAGCTGGCGCGGAGCGTGGCAGGCATCTTGGAGCACATGTTCAAGCA
TTCGGAGGAGACATGCCAGAGGCTGGTGGCGGCCGGCGGCCTGGACGCGGTGCTGTATTGGTGCCGCCGC
ACGGACCCCGCGCTGCTGCGCCACTGCGCGCTGGCGCTGGGCAACTGCGCGCTGCACGGGGGCCAGGCGG
TGCAGCGACGCATGGTAGAGAAGCGCGCAGCCGAGTGGCTCTTCCCGCTCGCCTTCTCCAAGGAGGACGA
GCTGCTTCGGCTGCACGCCTGCCTCGCAGTAGCGGTGTTGGCGACTAACAAGGAGGTGGAGCGCGAGGTG
GAGCGCTCGGGCACGCTGGCGCTCGTGGAGCCGCTTGTGGCCTCGCTGGACCCTGGCCGCTTCGCCCGCT
GTCTGGTGGACGCCAGCGACACAAGCCAGGGCCGCGGGCCCGACGACCTGCAGCGCCTCGTGCCGTTGCT
CGACTCTAACCGCTTGGAGGCGCAGTGCATCGGGGCTTTCTACCTCTGCGCCGAGGCTGCCATCAAGAGC
CTGCAAGGCAAGACCAAGGTGTTCAGCGACATCGGCGCCATCCAGAGCCTGAAACGCCTGGTTTCCTACT
CTACCAATGGCACTAAGTCGGCGCTGGCCAAGCGCGCGCTGCGCCTGCTGGGCGAGGAGGTGCCACGGCC
CATCCTGCCCTCCGTGCCCAGCTGGAAGGAGGCCGAGGTTCAGACGTGGCTGCAGCAGATCGGTTTCTCC
AAGTACTGCGAGAGCTTCCGGGAGCAGCAGGTGGATGGCGACCTGCTTCTGCGGCTCACGGAGGAGGAAC
TCCAGACCGACCTGGGCATGAAATCGGGCATCACCCGCAAGAGGTTCTTTAGGGAGCTCACGGAGCTCAA
GACCTTCGCCAACTATTCTACGTGCGACCGCAGCAACCTGGCGGACTGGCTGGGCAGCCTGGACCCGCGC
TTCCGCCAGTACACCTACGGCCTGGTCAGCTGCGGCCTGGACCGCTCCCTGCTGCACCGCGTGTCTGAGC
AGCAGCTGCTGGAAGACTGCGGCATCCACCTGGGCGTGCACCGCGCCCGCATCCTCACGGCGGCCAGAGA
AATGCTACACTCCCCGCTGCCCTGTACTGGTGGCAAACCCAGTGGGGACACTCCAGATGTCTTCATCAGC
TACCGCCGGAACTCAGGTTCCCAGCTGGCCAGTCTCCTGAAGGTGCACCTGCAGCTGCATGGCTTCAGTG
TCTTCATTGATGTGGAGAAGCTGGAAGCAGGCAAGTTCGAGGACAAACTCATCCAGAGTGTCATGGGTGC
CCGCAACTTTGTGTTGGTGCTATCACCTGGAGCACTGGACAAGTGCATGCAAGACCATGACTGCAAGGAT
TGGGTGCATAAGGAGATTGTGACTGCTTTAAGCTGCGGCAAGAACATTGTGCCCATCATTGATGGCTTCG
AGTGGCCTGAGCCCCAGGTCCTGCCTGAGGACATGCAGGCTGTGCTTACTTTCAACGGTATCAAGTGGTC
CCACGAATACCAGGAGGCCACCATTGAGAAGATCATCCGCTTCCTGCAGGGCCGCTCCTCCCGGGACTCA
TCTGCAGGCTCTGACACCAGTTTGGAGGGTGCTGCACCCATGGGTCCAACCTAGCTCGAGCACCACCACC
ACCACTGAGATCCGGCTGCTAACAAAGCCCGAAAGGAAGCTGAGTTGGCTGCTGCCACCGCTGAGCAATA
ACTAGCATAACCCCTTGGGGCCTCTAAACGGGTCTTGAGGGGTTTTTTGCTGAAAGGAGGAACTATATCC
GGATTGGCGAATGGGACGC
Features (pLannotate 1.2.2; 20 found; start..end, strand, type, name):
    478..535     +  promoter       AmpR promoter (fragment): bla
    544..1359    -  CDS            KanR: aminoglycoside phosphotransferase; aph(3')-Ia; confers resistance to kanamycin in bacteria or G418 (Geneticin®) in eukaryotes
   1481..2069    +  rep_origin     ori: high-copy-number ColE1/pMB1/pBR322/pUC origin of replication
   2255..2394    -  misc_feature   bom: basis of mobility region from pBR322
   2496..2687    -  CDS            rop: Rop protein, which maintains plasmids at low copy number; rop
   2704..3084    +  CDS            YPB1_ECOLX: Protein predicted: Swiss-Prot protein existence level 4. From Escherichia coli.
   3156..3447    -  CDS            TcR (fragment): tetracycline efflux protein; tet; confers resistance to tetracycline
   3462..3483    -  protein_bind   CAP binding site: CAP binding activates transcription in the presence of cAMP. E. coli catabolite activator protein
   3496..4578    -  CDS            lacI: lac repressor; lacI; The lac repressor binds to the lac operator to inhibit transcription in E. coli. This inhibition can be relieved by adding lactose or isopropyl-β-D-thiogalactopyranoside (IPTG).
   4579..4656    -  promoter       lacI promoter: lacI
   4664..4943    -  CDS            TcR (fragment): tetracycline efflux protein; tet; confers resistance to tetracycline
   4965..4983    +  promoter       T7 promoter: promoter for bacteriophage T7 RNA polymerase
   4984..5008    +  protein_bind   lac operator: The lac repressor binds to the lac operator to inhibit transcription in E. coli. This inhibition can be relieved by adding lactose or isopropyl-β-D-thiogalactopyranoside (IPTG). lac repressor encoded by lacI
   5023..5045    +  RBS            RBS: efficient ribosome binding site from bacteriophage T7 gene 10 (Olins and Rangwala, 1989)
   5064..5080    +  CDS            capTEV™ (fragment): composite tag for in vivo biotinylation, TEV protease cleavage, and 6xHis tagging
   5088..6185    +  CDS            MBP: maltose binding protein from E. coli; malE (mutated); This version of the gene does not encode a signal sequence, so MBP will remain in the cytosol.
   6237..8357    +  CDS            SARM1: SARM1_HUMAN - Also known as KIAA0524 From Homo sapiens (Human).
   8391..8440    +  CDS            SET1 (fragment): solubility-enhancement tag derived from T7 phage gene 10B
   8448..8495    +  terminator     T7 terminator: transcription terminator for bacteriophage T7 RNA polymerase
   8532..425     +  rep_origin     f1 ori (across the origin) (sequence partly withheld): f1 bacteriophage origin of replication; arrow indicates direction of (+) strand synthesis
