[The description below was written by a language model from this plasmid's Addgene catalogue record and pLannotate feature annotations shown in this document.]
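Description:
pDB-His-MBP-SARM1 is a bacterial expression plasmid of about 8.5 kb, built on the pDB-His-MBP backbone, for producing and purifying human SARM1 from E. coli. The backbone has a pET-like layout. It is selected with kanamycin through an aph(3')-Ia resistance gene and replicates from a ColE1/pBR322-type origin. The accompanying bom region and rop gene are consistent with the low copy number given in the catalogue entry. An f1 phage origin is also present, along with short remnants of a tetracycline resistance gene and an AmpR promoter fragment, which appear to be nonfunctional leftovers of the vector's lineage.

Expression is driven by a T7 promoter directly followed by a lac operator and the T7 gene 10 ribosome binding site. A lacI gene under its own promoter is carried on the plasmid. Transcription therefore requires a host supplying T7 RNA polymerase and is held in check by Lac repressor until it is relieved with IPTG. The open reading frame encodes an N-terminal His tag followed by a cytosolic maltose binding protein that lacks its signal sequence. According to the record, a TEV protease site comes next, then SARM1 with its first 19 residues truncated. The feature table does not annotate the TEV site separately, and the His tag is detected only as a short fragment match to a composite tag. MBP typically aids solubility and, together with the His tag, allows affinity capture, while TEV cleavage can release SARM1 from the fusion partner. A small fragment resembling a T7 gene 10-derived tag lies downstream of the insert, just before the T7 terminator. Whether it is translated is not stated. The cloning sites used are not recorded.
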