Addgene plasmid #195762: pDB-His-MBP-SARM1
Purpose: Purification of SARM1 from E.coli
Depositing lab: Hao Wu. Depositing organization: Boston Children's Hospital.
Backbone
  Vector backbone: pDB-His-MBP
  Vector type: Bacterial Expression
Growth in bacteria
  Bacterial resistance: Kanamycin, 50 μg/mL
  Growth temperature: 37°C
  Growth strain: DH5alpha
  Copy number: Low Copy
Gene/Insert
  Gene/Insert name: SARM1 (alt name: SARM1)
  Species: H. sapiens (human)
  Mutation: truncation of first 19 residues
  Entrez Gene: SARM1 (a.k.a. MyD88-5, SAMD2, SARM)
  Promoter: T7
  Tag / fusion protein: HIS-MBP-TEV (N terminal on backbone)
  Cloning method: Restriction Enzyme; 5′ cloning site unknown (unknown if destroyed); 3′ cloning site unknown (unknown if destroyed)
  Sequencing primers: 5′ TAATACGACTCACTATAGGG; 3′ GCTAGTTATTGCTCAGCGG
Terms and licenses: Academic/Nonprofit Terms; Industry Terms: Not Available to Industry
How to cite: pDB-His-MBP-SARM1 was a gift from Hao Wu (Addgene plasmid # 195762 ; http://n2t.net/addgene:195762 ; RRID:Addgene_195762)
